Addgene plasmid #91763: pNCS mTangerine
Purpose: Bacterial expression of a fluorescent protein, monomeric Tangerine (mTangerine)
Depositing lab: Erik Rodriguez & Roger Tsien. Depositing organization: University of California, San Diego (UCSD). Publication: Improved monomeric red, orange and yellow fluorescent proteins derived from Discosoma sp. red fluorescent protein. Shaner NC, Campbell RE, Steinbach PA, Giepmans BN, Palmer AE, Tsien RY. Nat Biotechnol. 2004 Dec;22(12):1567-72. Epub 2004 Nov 21. 10.1038/nbt1037 PubMed 15558047.
Backbone
  Vector backbone: modified pRSETB
  Backbone manufacturer: Life Technologies
  Backbone size w/o insert (bp): 2900
  Vector type: Bacterial Expression
Growth in bacteria
  Bacterial resistance: Ampicillin, 100 μg/mL
  Growth temperature: 37°C
  Growth strain: DH5alpha
  Growth instructions: E. coli expressing T7 polymerase necessary for fluorescent protein production. Expresses fluorescent protein constitutively. Do not add IPTG.
  Copy number: High Copy
Gene/Insert
  Gene/Insert name: monomeric Tangerine (alt name: mTangerine)
  Species: Discosoma sp. (mushroom coral)
  Insert size (bp): 735
  Promoter: T7
  Tag / fusion protein: no tag
  Cloning method: Restriction Enzyme; 5′ cloning site BamHI (not destroyed); 3′ cloning site EcoRI (not destroyed)
  Sequencing primers: 5′ T7 Promoter Forward; 3′ T7 Terminator
Terms and licenses: Academic/Nonprofit Terms; Industry Terms: Not Available to Industry
Depositor comments: These plasmids are used in University Molecular Biology Laboratories and by High School students to purify fluorescent proteins and create fluorescent protein plate artwork.
How to cite: pNCS mTangerine was a gift from Erik Rodriguez & Roger Tsien (Addgene plasmid # 91763 ; http://n2t.net/addgene:91763 ; RRID:Addgene_91763)
