[The description below was written by a language model from this plasmid's Addgene catalogue record and pLannotate feature annotations shown in this document.]
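Description:
pNCS mTangerine is a high-copy bacterial expression plasmid built on a modified pRSETB backbone and designed to produce the monomeric fluorescent protein mTangerine in E. coli. It replicates from a ColE1/pUC-type origin and is selected with ampicillin through the β-lactamase (AmpR) gene and its native bla promoter. An f1 phage origin is also present, a common backbone remnant that can support single-stranded DNA production with helper phage. The sequenced record is about 3.5 kb, consistent with a roughly 2.9 kb backbone plus an insert of about 735 bp.

The payload is the mTangerine coding sequence, a monomeric derivative of the Discosoma sp. red fluorescent protein DsRed, annotated as mammalian codon-optimized and cloned between BamHI and EcoRI sites that remain intact. It sits downstream of a T7 promoter and the efficient T7 gene 10 ribosome binding site, with a T7 terminator following the cassette across the plasmid's numbering origin. The catalogue entry lists no tag on the protein. Transcription depends on T7 RNA polymerase, so fluorescent protein is made only in strains that supply this enzyme. Only a short lacI fragment is annotated, and no lac operator, which fits the depositor's note that expression is constitutive rather than IPTG-induced. The short lacZα and T7 gene 10-derived fragments detected by annotation appear to be backbone remnants rather than functional elements.

According to the depositor, the plasmid is used in university teaching laboratories and by high school students to purify fluorescent proteins and to make fluorescent bacterial plate artwork.
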