Features (pLannotate 1.2.2; 11 found; start..end, strand, type, name):
     20..69      +  CDS            SET1 (fragment): solubility-enhancement tag derived from T7 phage gene 10B
     77..124     +  terminator     T7 terminator: transcription terminator for bacteriophage T7 RNA polymerase
    150..216     +  CDS            lacZα (fragment): LacZα fragment of β-galactosidase; lacZ fragment
    221..649     +  rep_origin     f1 ori (sequence partly withheld): f1 bacteriophage origin of replication; arrow indicates direction of (+) strand synthesis
    702..806     +  promoter       AmpR promoter: bla
    807..1667    +  CDS            AmpR: β-lactamase; bla; confers resistance to ampicillin, carbenicillin, and related antibiotics
   1838..2426    +  rep_origin     ori: high-copy-number ColE1/pMB1/pBR322/pUC origin of replication
   2609..2662    +  CDS            lacI (fragment): lac repressor; lacI; The lac repressor binds to the lac operator to inhibit transcription in E. coli. This inhibition can be relieved by adding lactose or isopropyl-β-D-thiogalactopyranoside (IPTG).
   2682..2700    +  promoter       T7 promoter: promoter for bacteriophage T7 RNA polymerase
   2732..2754    +  RBS            RBS: efficient ribosome binding site from bacteriophage T7 gene 10 (Olins and Rangwala, 1989)
   2762..3457    +  CDS            mTangerine: monomeric derivative of DsRed fluorescent protein (Shaner et al., 2004) mammalian codon-optimized
>Addgene plasmid #91763 | pNCS mTangerine | addgene full sequence | sequence record 181647 | Addgene NGS Result
GAATTCGAAGCTTGATCCGGCTGCTAACAAAGCCCGAAAGGAAGCTGAGTTGGCTGCTGCCACCGCTGAG
CAATAACTAGCATAACCCCTTGGGGCCTCTAAACGGGTCTTGAGGGGTTTTTTGCTGAAAGGAGGAACTA
TATCCGGATCTGGCGTAATAGCGAAGAGGCCCGCACCGATCGCCCTTCCCAACAGTTGCGCAGCCTGAAT
GGCGAATGGG
[124 nt withheld, positions 221-344]
C
[91 nt withheld, positions 346-436]
A
[49 nt withheld, positions 438-486]
CCTTTGACGTTGGAGTCCACGTTCTTT
[37 nt withheld, positions 514-550]
ACCCTATCTCGGTCTATTCTTTTGATTTATAAGGGATTTTGCCGATTTCGGCCTATTGGTTAAAAAATGA
GCTGATTTAACAAAAATTTAACGCGAATTTTAACAAAATATTAACGCTTACAATTTAGGTGGCACTTTTC
GGGGAAATGTGCGCGGAACCCCTATTTGTTTATTTTTCTAAATACATTCAAATATGTATCCGCTCATGAG
ACAATAACCCTGATAAATGCTTCAATAATATTGAAAAAGGAAGAGTATGAGTATTCAACATTTCCGTGTC
GCCCTTATTCCCTTTTTTGCGGCATTTTGCCTTCCTGTTTTTGCTCACCCAGAAACGCTGGTGAAAGTAA
AAGATGCTGAAGATCAGTTGGGTGCACGAGTGGGTTACATCGAACTGGATCTCAACAGCGGTAAGATCCT
TGAGAGTTTTCGCCCCGAAGAACGTTTTCCAATGATGAGCACTTTTAAAGTTCTGCTATGTGGCGCGGTA
TTATCCCGTATTGACGCCGGGCAAGAGCAACTCGGTCGCCGCATACACTATTCTCAGAATGACTTGGTTG
AGTACTCACCAGTCACAGAAAAGCATCTTACGGATGGCATGACAGTAAGAGAATTATGCAGTGCTGCCAT
AACCATGAGTGATAACACTGCGGCCAACTTACTTCTGACAACGATCGGAGGACCGAAGGAGCTAACCGCT
TTTTTGCACAACATGGGGGATCATGTAACTCGCCTTGATCGTTGGGAACCGGAGCTGAATGAAGCCATAC
CAAACGACGAGCGTGACACCACGATGCCTGTAGCAATGGCAACAACGTTGCGCAAACTATTAACTGGCGA
ACTACTTACTCTAGCTTCCCGGCAACAATTAATAGACTGGATGGAGGCGGATAAAGTTGCAGGACCACTT
CTGCGCTCGGCCCTTCCGGCTGGCTGGTTTATTGCTGATAAATCTGGAGCCGGTGAGCGTGGGTCTCGCG
GTATCATTGCAGCACTGGGGCCAGATGGTAAGCCCTCCCGTATCGTAGTTATCTACACGACGGGGAGTCA
GGCAACTATGGATGAACGAAATAGACAGATCGCTGAGATAGGTGCCTCACTGATTAAGCATTGGTAACTG
TCAGACCAAGTTTACTCATATATACTTTAGATTGATTTAAAACTTCATTTTTAATTTAAAAGGATCTAGG
TGAAGATCCTTTTTGATAATCTCATGACCAAAATCCCTTAACGTGAGTTTTCGTTCCACTGAGCGTCAGA
CCCCGTAGAAAAGATCAAAGGATCTTCTTGAGATCCTTTTTTTCTGCGCGTAATCTGCTGCTTGCAAACA
AAAAAACCACCGCTACCAGCGGTGGTTTGTTTGCCGGATCAAGAGCTACCAACTCTTTTTCCGAAGGTAA
CTGGCTTCAGCAGAGCGCAGATACCAAATACTGTTCTTCTAGTGTAGCCGTAGTTAGGCCACCACTTCAA
GAACTCTGTAGCACCGCCTACATACCTCGCTCTGCTAATCCTGTTACCAGTGGCTGCTGCCAGTGGCGAT
AAGTCGTGTCTTACCGGGTTGGACTCAAGACGATAGTTACCGGATAAGGCGCAGCGGTCGGGCTGAACGG
GGGGTTCGTGCACACAGCCCAGCTTGGAGCGAACGACCTACACCGAACTGAGATACCTACAGCGTGAGCT
ATGAGAAAGCGCCACGCTTCCCGAAGGGAGAAAGGCGGACAGGTATCCGGTAAGCGGCAGGGTCGGAACA
GGAGAGCGCACGAGGGAGCTTCCAGGGGGAAACGCCTGGTATCTTTATAGTCCTGTCGGGTTTCGCCACC
TCTGACTTGAGCGTCGATTTTTGTGATGCTCGTCAGGGGGGCGGAGCCTATGGAAAAACGCCAGCAACGC
GGCCTTTTTACGGTTCCTGGCCTTTTGCTGGCCTTTTGCTCACATGTTCTTTCCTGCGTTATCCCCTGAT
TCTGTGGATAACCGTATTACCGCCTTTGAGTGAGCTGATACCGCTCGCCGCAGCCGAACGACCGAGCGCA
GCGAGTCAGTGAGCGAGGAAGCGGAAGAGCGCCCAATACGCAAACCGCCTCTCCCCGCGCGTTGGCCGAT
TCATTAATGCAGGATCTCGATCCCGCGAAATTAATACGACTCACTATAGGGAGACCACAACGGTTTCCCT
CTAGAAATAATTTTGTTTAACTTTAAGAAGGAGATATACATATGGTGAGCAAGGGCGAGGAGGTCATCAA
GGAGTTCATGCGCTTCAAGGTGCGCATGGAGGGCTCCGTGAACGGCCACGAGTTCGAGATCGAGGGCGAG
GGCGAGGGCCGCCCCTACGAGGGCACCCAGACCGCCAAGCTGAAGGTGACCAAGGGCGGCCCCCTGCCCT
TCGCCTGGGACATCCTGTCCCCTCAGTTCTGTTACGGCTCCAAGGCCTACGTGAAGCACCCCGCCGACAT
CCCCGACTACTTGAAGCTGTCCTTCCCCGAGGGCTTCAAGTGGGAGCGCGTGATGAACTTCGAGGACGGC
GGCGTGGTGACCGTGACCCAGGACTCCTCCCTGCAGGACGGCGAGTTCATCTACAAGGTGAAGCTGCGCG
GCACCAACTTCCCCTCCGACGGCCCCGTAATGCAGAAGAAGACCATGGGCTGGGAGGCCTCCTCCGAGCG
GATGTACCCCGAGGACGGCGCCCTGAAGGGCGAGATCAAGATGAGGCTGAAGCTGAAGGACGGCGGCCAC
TACGACGCCGAGGTCAAGACCACCTACATGGCCAAGAAGCCCGTGCAGCTGCCCGGCGCCTACAAGACCG
ACATCAAGCTGGACATCACCTCCCACAACGAGGACTACACCATCGTGGAATTGTACGAGCGCGCCGAGGG
CCGCCACTCCACCGGCGGCATGGACGAGCTGTACAAGTAA
