>Addgene plasmid #91763 | pNCS mTangerine | depositor partial sequence | sequence record 176387 | pNCS Vector Alone
GATCTCGATCCCGCGAAATTAATACGACTCACTATAGGGAGACCACAACGGTTTCCCTCTAGAATCACCG
AGTTTATTCTTGACACCTGATGCGATGAATGATATAATAGGAAAGTACTGTTTTGTTTAACTTTAAGAAG
GAGATATACATATGCGGGGTTCTCATCATCATCATCATCATGGTATGGCTAGCATGACTGGTGGACAGCA
AATGGGTCGGGATCTGTACGACGATGACGATAAGGATCCGAATTCGAAGCTTGATCCGGCTGCTAACAAA
GCCCGAAAGGAAGCTGAGTTGGCTGCTGCCACCGCTGAGCAATAACTAGCATAACCCCTTGGGGCCTCTA
AACGGGTCTTGAGGGGTTTTTTGCTGAAAGGAGGAACTATATCCGGATCTGGCGTAATAGCGAAGAGGCC
CGCACCGATCGCCCTTCCCAACAGTTGCGCAGCCTGAATGGCGAATGGG
[124 nt withheld, positions 470-593]
C
[91 nt withheld, positions 595-685]
A
[49 nt withheld, positions 687-735]
CCTTTGACGTTGGAGTCCACGTTCTTT
[37 nt withheld, positions 763-799]
ACCCTATCTCGGTCTATTCTTTTGATTTATAAGGGATTTTGCCGATTTCGGCCTATTGGTTAAAAAATGA
GCTGATTTAACAAAAATTTAACGCGAATTTTAACAAAATATTAACGCTTACAATTTAGGTGGCACTTTTC
GGGGAAATGTGCGCGGAACCCCTATTTGTTTATTTTTCTAAATACATTCAAATATGTATCCGCTCATGAG
ACAATAACCCTGATAAATGCTTCAATAATATTGAAAAAGGAAGAGTATGAGTATTCAACATTTCCGTGTC
GCCCTTATTCCCTTTTTTGCGGCATTTTGCCTTCCTGTTTTTGCTCACCCAGAAACGCTGGTGAAAGTAA
AAGATGCTGAAGATCAGTTGGGTGCACGAGTGGGTTACATCGAACTGGATCTCAACAGCGGTAAGATCCT
TGAGAGTTTTCGCCCCGAAGAACGTTTTCCAATGATGAGCACTTTTAAAGTTCTGCTATGTGGCGCGGTA
TTATCCCGTATTGACGCCGGGCAAGAGCAACTCGGTCGCCGCATACACTATTCTCAGAATGACTTGGTTG
AGTACTCACCAGTCACAGAAAAGCATCTTACGGATGGCATGACAGTAAGAGAATTATGCAGTGCTGCCAT
AACCATGAGTGATAACACTGCGGCCAACTTACTTCTGACAACGATCGGAGGACCGAAGGAGCTAACCGCT
TTTTTGCACAACATGGGGGATCATGTAACTCGCCTTGATCGTTGGGAACCGGAGCTGAATGAAGCCATAC
CAAACGACGAGCGTGACACCACGATGCCTGTAGCAATGGCAACAACGTTGCGCAAACTATTAACTGGCGA
ACTACTTACTCTAGCTTCCCGGCAACAATTAATAGACTGGATGGAGGCGGATAAAGTTGCAGGACCACTT
CTGCGCTCGGCCCTTCCGGCTGGCTGGTTTATTGCTGATAAATCTGGAGCCGGTGAGCGTGGGTCTCGCG
GTATCATTGCAGCACTGGGGCCAGATGGTAAGCCCTCCCGTATCGTAGTTATCTACACGACGGGGAGTCA
GGCAACTATGGATGAACGAAATAGACAGATCGCTGAGATAGGTGCCTCACTGATTAAGCATTGGTAACTG
TCAGACCAAGTTTACTCATATATACTTTAGATTGATTTAAAACTTCATTTTTAATTTAAAAGGATCTAGG
TGAAGATCCTTTTTGATAATCTCATGACCAAAATCCCTTAACGTGAGTTTTCGTTCCACTGAGCGTCAGA
CCCCGTAGAAAAGATCAAAGGATCTTCTTGAGATCCTTTTTTTCTGCGCGTAATCTGCTGCTTGCAAACA
AAAAAACCACCGCTACCAGCGGTGGTTTGTTTGCCGGATCAAGAGCTACCAACTCTTTTTCCGAAGGTAA
CTGGCTTCAGCAGAGCGCAGATACCAAATACTGTTCTTCTAGTGTAGCCGTAGTTAGGCCACCACTTCAA
GAACTCTGTAGCACCGCCTACATACCTCGCTCTGCTAATCCTGTTACCAGTGGCTGCTGCCAGTGGCGAT
AAGTCGTGTCTTACCGGGTTGGACTCAAGACGATAGTTACCGGATAAGGCGCAGCGGTCGGGCTGAACGG
GGGGTTCGTGCACACAGCCCAGCTTGGAGCGAACGACCTACACCGAACTGAGATACCTACAGCGTGAGCT
ATGAGAAAGCGCCACGCTTCCCGAAGGGAGAAAGGCGGACAGGTATCCGGTAAGCGGCAGGGTCGGAACA
GGAGAGCGCACGAGGGAGCTTCCAGGGGGAAACGCCTGGTATCTTTATAGTCCTGTCGGGTTTCGCCACC
TCTGACTTGAGCGTCGATTTTTGTGATGCTCGTCAGGGGGGCGGAGCCTATGGAAAAACGCCAGCAACGC
GGCCTTTTTACGGTTCCTGGCCTTTTGCTGGCCTTTTGCTCACATGTTCTTTCCTGCGTTATCCCCTGAT
TCTGTGGATAACCGTATTACCGCCTTTGAGTGAGCTGATACCGCTCGCCGCAGCCGAACGACCGAGCGCA
GCGAGTCAGTGAGCGAGGAAGCGGAAGAGCGCCCAATACGCAAACCGCCTCTCCCCGCGCGTTGGCCGAT
TCATTAATGCAG
